Addgene plasmid #39075: STK25
Purpose: Bacterial expression for structure determination; may not be full ORF
Depositing lab: Nicola Burgess-Brown. Depositing organization: University of Oxford.
Backbone
  Vector backbone: pNIC-Zb
  Backbone manufacturer: SGC
  Vector type: Bacterial Expression
Growth in bacteria
  Bacterial resistance: Kanamycin, 50 μg/mL
  Growth temperature: 37°C
  Growth strain: Mach1
  Copy number: Low Copy
Gene/Insert
  Gene/Insert name: STK25 (alt names: serine/threonine kinase 25(STE20 homolog, yeast); PDB:2XIK)
  Species: H. sapiens (human)
  Insert size (bp): 1193
  Entrez Gene: STK25 (a.k.a. SOK1, YSK1)
  Tag / fusion protein: His6-Zb-TEV (N terminal on insert)
  Cloning method: Ligation Independent Cloning
  Sequencing primers: 5′ T7; 3′ T7-term
Terms and licenses: Academic/Nonprofit Terms; Industry Terms: Not Available to Industry
How to cite: STK25 was a gift from Nicola Burgess-Brown (Addgene plasmid # 39075 ; http://n2t.net/addgene:39075 ; RRID:Addgene_39075)
