[The description below was written by a language model from this plasmid's Addgene catalogue record.]
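Description:
STK25 is a bacterial expression plasmid built on the pNIC-Zb backbone from the SGC, made to produce recombinant human serine/threonine kinase 25 (STK25, also known as SOK1 or YSK1, a STE20-family kinase) for structure determination. It is maintained in E. coli as a low-copy plasmid under kanamycin selection. The record does not list the origin of replication.

The insert is about 1.2 kb of human STK25 coding sequence, introduced by ligation-independent cloning. The record cautions that it may not be the full open reading frame, which is common for structural-genomics constructs, where domain boundaries are trimmed to improve expression and crystallisation. The insert's alternative names include a PDB entry, suggesting that this construct or a close relative yielded a deposited structure. The protein carries an N-terminal His6-Zb-TEV tag. The hexahistidine segment allows immobilised metal affinity purification. Zb is a small fusion partner, generally understood as a basic variant of the protein A-derived Z domain that can aid solubility and purification. The TEV protease site lets the whole tag be cleaved off to leave near-native protein.

The promoter is not stated explicitly. However, the T7 and T7-terminator sequencing primers flanking the insert point to a T7-driven expression cassette, which would require a host supplying T7 RNA polymerase for expression. The listed Mach1 strain would then serve as a propagation host. No feature table accompanies the record, so other backbone elements cannot be confirmed. Typical uses are overexpression and purification of the STK25 fragment for crystallography, biophysical characterisation or biochemical assays.
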