>Addgene plasmid #39075 | STK25 | depositor partial sequence | sequence record 49133 | STK25 sequence 1193 bps
ATGCACCATCATCATCATCATTCTTCTGGTGTGGATAACAAGTTCAACAAGGAGCGTCGAAGAGCTCGCC
GTGAAATTCGCCATCTGCCGAACCTGAACCGCGAACAGCGTCGCGCATTTATTCGCAGCCTGCGCGATGA
TCCGAGCCAGAGCGCGAACCTGCTGGCGGAAGCGAAGAAGCTGAACGATGCGCAGCCGAAGGGTACCGAG
AACCTGTACTTCCAATCCATGGCTCACCTCCGGGGATTTGCCAACCAGCACTCTCGAGTGGACCCTGAGG
AGCTCTTCACCAAGCTCGACCGCATTGGCAAGGGCTCGTTTGGGGAGGTCTACAAGGGCATCGATAACCA
CACAAAGGAGGTGGTGGCCATCAAGATCATCGACCTGGAGGAGGCCGAGGATGAGATCGAGGACATCCAG
CAGGAGATCACTGTCCTCAGTCAGTGCGACAGCCCCTACATCACCCGCTACTTTGGCTCCTACCTAAAGA
GCACCAAGCTATGGATCATCATGGAGTACCTGGGCGGCGGCTCAGCACTGGACTTGCTTAAACCAGGTCC
CCTGGAGGAGACATACATTGCCACGATCCTGCGGGAGATTCTGAAGGGCCTGGATTATCTGCACTCCGAA
CGCAAGATCCACCGAGACATCAAAGCTGCCAACGTGCTACTCTCGGAGCAGGGTGACGTGAAGCTGGCGG
ACTTTGGGGTAGCAGGGCAGCTCACAGACACGCAGATTAAGAGGAACACATTCGTGGGCACCCCCTTCTG
GATGGCACCTGAGGTCATCAAGCAGTCGGCCTACGACTTCAAGGCTGACATCTGGTCCCTGGGGATCACA
GCCATCGAGCTGGCCAAGGGGGAGCCTCCAAACTCTGACCTCCACCCCATGCGCGTCCTGTTCCTGATTC
CCAAGAACAGCCCACCCACACTGGAGGGCCAGCACAGCAAGCCCTTCAAGGAGTTCGTGGAGGCCTGCCT
CAACAAAGACCCCCGATTCCGGCCCACGGCCAAGGAGCTCCTGAAGCACAAGTTCATCACACGCTACACC
AAGAAGACCTCCTTCCTCACGGAGCTCATCGACCGCTATAAGCGCTGGAAGTCAGAGTGACAGTAAAGGT
GGATACGGATCCGAATTCGAGCTCCGTCGACAAGCTTGCGGCCGCACTCGAGCACCACCACCACCACCAC
TGA
