>Addgene plasmid #39075 | STK25 | addgene partial sequence | sequence record 53305 | T7 5'-TAATACGACTCACTATAGGG-3'
ATATTTTGTTTACTTTAGAAGGAGATATACATATGCACCATCATCATCATCATTCTTCTGGTGTGGATAA
CAAGTTCAACAAGGAGCGTCGAAGAGCTCGCCGTGAAATTCGCCATCTGCCGAACCTGAACCGCGAACAG
CGTCGCGCATTTATTCGCAGCCTGCGCGATGATCCGAGCCAGAGCGCGAACCTGCTGGCGGAAGCGAAGA
AGCTGAACGATGCGCAGCCGAAGGGTACCGAGAACCTGTACTTCCAATCCATGGCTCACCTCCGGGGATT
TGCCAACCAGCACTCTCGAGTGGACCCTGAGGAGCTCTTCACCAAGCTCGACCGCATTGGCAAGGGCTCG
TTTGGGGAGGTCTACAAGGGCATCGATAACCACACAAAGGAGGTGGTGGCCATCAAGATCATCGACCTGG
AGGAGGCCGAGGATGAGATCGAGGACATCCAGCAGGAGATCACTGTCCTCAGTCAGTGCGACAGCCCCTA
CATCACCCGCTACTTTGGCTCCTACCTAAAGAGCACCAAGCTATGGATCATCATGGAGTACCTGGGCGGC
GGCTCAGCACTGGACTTGCTTAAACCAGGTCCCCTGGAGGAGACATACATTGCCACGATCCTGCGGGAGA
TTCTGAAGGGCCTGGATTATCTGCACTCCGAACGCAAGATCCACCGAGACATCAAAGCTGCCAACGTGCT
ACTCTCGGAGCAGGGTGACGTGAAGCTGGCGGACTTTGGGGTAGCAGGGCAGCTCACAGACACGCAGATT
AAGAGGAACACATTCGTGGGCACCCCCTTCTGGATGGCACCTGAGGTCATCAAGCAGTCGGCCTACGACT
TCAAGGCTGACATCTGGTCCCTGGGGATCACAGCCATCGAGCTGG
